Addgene plasmid #170646: pGEX Syt1 C2AB (96-421) D303G
Purpose: Expression of syt1 for purification in E. Coli
Depositing lab: Edwin Chapman. Depositing organization: University of Wisconsin, Madison. Publication: Molecular Basis for Synaptotagmin-1-Associated Neurodevelopmental Disorder. Bradberry MM, Courtney NA, Dominguez MJ, Lofquist SM, Knox AT, Sutton RB, Chapman ER. Neuron. 2020 Jul 8;107(1):52-64.e7. doi: 10.1016/j.neuron.2020.04.003. Epub 2020 May 1. PubMed 32362337.
Backbone
  Vector backbone: pGEX-4T
  Vector type: Bacterial Expression
Growth in bacteria
  Bacterial resistance: Ampicillin, 100 μg/mL
  Growth temperature: 37°C
  Growth strain: DH5alpha
  Copy number: Low Copy
Gene/Insert
  Gene/Insert name: SYT1
  Species: R. norvegicus (rat)
  Mutation: D303G
  Entrez Gene: Syt1 (a.k.a. P65)
  Cloning method: Ligation Independent Cloning
Terms and licenses: Academic/Nonprofit Terms; Industry Terms: Not Available to Industry
How to cite: pGEX Syt1 C2AB (96-421) D303G was a gift from Edwin Chapman (Addgene plasmid # 170646 ; http://n2t.net/addgene:170646 ; RRID:Addgene_170646)
