[The description below was written by a language model from this plasmid's Addgene catalogue record and pLannotate feature annotations shown in this document.]
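Description:
pGEX Syt1 C2AB (96-421) D303G is a bacterial expression plasmid built on the pGEX-4T backbone for producing a fragment of rat synaptotagmin-1 (Syt1) as a glutathione S-transferase fusion in E. coli. The sequenced record is 5,928 nt. Propagation relies on a ColE1/pBR322-type origin of replication, and selection is by ampicillin through the β-lactamase (AmpR) gene and its own promoter. The catalogue lists the plasmid as low copy, although only a short remnant of the rop gene is annotated. Fragments of the pBR322 bom region, a lac promoter/lacZα segment and a short E. coli yciV fragment are also annotated and appear to be backbone remnants rather than functional parts of the payload.

The expression cassette consists of the hybrid tac promoter followed by a lac operator, driving the Schistosoma japonicum GST coding sequence and, just downstream on the same strand, the Syt1 fragment. The plasmid carries its own lacI gene and promoter, so transcription is repressed by lac repressor until relieved by IPTG. As the name indicates, the insert spans residues 96-421, the cytoplasmic region containing the tandem C2A and C2B calcium-binding domains, and it carries the D303G substitution. The annotation tool matched the insert to the mouse orthologue, but the catalogue gives the species as rat. The insert was introduced by ligation-independent cloning.

The GST tag allows affinity purification of the recombinant protein on glutathione resin, consistent with the stated purpose of expressing Syt1 for purification. The associated publication concerns the molecular basis of a synaptotagmin-1-associated neurodevelopmental disorder, suggesting the mutant protein is intended for in vitro comparison with wild-type C2AB.
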