Features (pLannotate 1.2.2; 17 found; start..end, strand, type, name):
    183..211     +  promoter       tac promoter: strong E. coli promoter; hybrid between the trp and lac UV5 promoters
    219..235     +  protein_bind   lac operator: The lac repressor binds to the lac operator to inhibit transcription in E. coli. This inhibition can be relieved by adding lactose or isopropyl-β-D-thiogalactopyranoside (IPTG). lac repressor encoded by lacI
    258..911     +  CDS            GST26_SCHJA: Experimental evidence at protein level: Swiss-Prot protein existence level 1. GST isoenzymes appear to play a central role in the parasite detoxification system. Other functions are also suspected including a role in increasing the solubility of haematin in the parasite gut. From Schistosoma japonicum (Blood fluke).
    942..1916    +  CDS            Syt1 (fragment): SYT1_MOUSE - Experimental evidence at protein level: Swiss-Prot protein existence level 1. Calcium sensor that participates in triggering neurotransmitter release at the synapse (PubMed:11242035). May have a regulatory role in the membrane interactions during trafficking of synaptic vesicles at the active zone of the synapse (PubMed:7961887). It binds acidic phospholipids with a specificity that requires the presence of both an acidic head group and a diacyl backbone. A Ca(2+)- dependent interaction between synaptotagmin and putative receptors for activated protein kinase C has also been repor
   1945..1984    +  CDS            rop (fragment): Rop protein, which maintains plasmids at low copy number; rop
   2086..2126    +  misc_feature   bom (fragment): basis of mobility region from pBR322
   2231..2335    +  promoter       AmpR promoter: bla
   2336..3196    +  CDS            AmpR: β-lactamase; bla; confers resistance to ampicillin, carbenicillin, and related antibiotics
   3367..3955    +  rep_origin     ori: high-copy-number ColE1/pMB1/pBR322/pUC origin of replication
   4141..4192    -  misc_feature   bom (fragment): basis of mobility region from pBR322
   4199..4276    +  promoter       lacI promoter: lacI
   4277..5359    +  CDS            lacI: lac repressor; lacI; The lac repressor binds to the lac operator to inhibit transcription in E. coli. This inhibition can be relieved by adding lactose or isopropyl-β-D-thiogalactopyranoside (IPTG).
   5372..5393    +  protein_bind   CAP binding site: CAP binding activates transcription in the presence of cAMP. E. coli catabolite activator protein
   5408..5438    +  promoter       lac promoter: promoter for the E. coli lac operon
   5446..5462    +  protein_bind   lac operator: The lac repressor binds to the lac operator to inhibit transcription in E. coli. This inhibition can be relieved by adding lactose or isopropyl-β-D-thiogalactopyranoside (IPTG). lac repressor encoded by lacI
   5482..5655    +  CDS            lacZα: LacZα fragment of β-galactosidase; lacZ fragment
   5919..107     -  CDS            yciV (fragment) (across the origin): RNAAM_ECOLI - Also known as trpH From Escherichia coli (strain K12).
>Addgene plasmid #170646 | pGEX Syt1 C2AB (96-421) D303G | addgene full sequence | sequence record 336395 | Addgene NGS Result
AGCTTATCGACTGCACGGTGCACCAATGCTTCTGGCGTCAGGCAGCCATCGGAAGCTGTGGTATGGCTGT
GCAGGTCGTAAATCACTGCATAATTCGTGTCGCTCAAGGCGCACTCCCGTTCTGGATAATGTTTTTTGCG
CCGACATCATAACGGTTCTGGCAAATATTCTGAAATGAGCTGTTGACAATTAATCATCGGCTCGTATAAT
GTGTGGAATTGTGAGCGGATAACAATTTCACACAGGAAACAGTATTCATGTCCCCTATACTAGGTTATTG
GAAAATTAAGGGCCTTGTGCAACCCACTCGACTTCTTTTGGAATATCTTGAAGAAAAATATGAAGAGCAT
TTGTATGAGCGCGATGAAGGTGATAAATGGCGAAACAAAAAGTTTGAATTGGGTTTGGAGTTTCCCAATC
TTCCTTATTATATTGATGGTGATGTTAAATTAACACAGTCTATGGCCATCATACGTTATATAGCTGACAA
GCACAACATGTTGGGTGGTTGTCCAAAAGAGCGTGCAGAGATTTCAATGCTTGAAGGAGCGGTTTTGGAT
ATTAGATACGGTGTTTCGAGAATTGCATATAGTAAAGACTTTGAAACTCTCAAAGTTGATTTTCTTAGCA
AGCTACCTGAAATGCTGAAAATGTTCGAAGATCGTTTATGTCATAAAACATATTTAAATGGTGATCATGT
AACCCATCCTGACTTCATGTTGTATGACGCTCTTGATGTTGTTTTATACATGGACCCAATGTGCCTGGAT
GCGTTCCCAAAATTAGTTTGTTTTAAAAAACGTATTGAAGCTATCCCACAAATTGATAAGTACTTGAAAT
CCAGCAAGTATATAGCATGGCCTTTGCAGGGCTGGCAAGCCACGTTTGGTGGTGGCGACCATCCTCCAAA
ATCGGATCTGGTTCCGCGTGGATCCATGGGAGGAAAGAACGCCATTAACATGAAAGACGTGAAAGACTTA
GGGAAGACCATGAAGGATCAGGCCCTTAAGGATGACGATGCTGAAACCGGACTGACTGATGGAGAAGAAA
AGGAAGAGCCCAAGGAAGAGGAGAAACTGGGAAAGCTCCAATATTCACTGGACTATGACTTCCAGAATAA
CCAGCTGTTGGTGGGAATCATCCAGGCTGCTGAACTGCCCGCCCTGGACATGGGGGGTACATCCGATCCA
TACGTCAAAGTCTTCCTGCTGCCTGACAAAAAGAAGAAATTTGAGACTAAAGTCCACCGGAAAACCCTCA
ATCCAGTCTTCAATGAACAATTTACTTTCAAGGTACCCTACTCGGAATTAGGTGGCAAAACCCTGGTGAT
GGCTGTGTATGACTTTGATCGCTTCTCCAAGCACGACATCATCGGAGAGTTCAAAGTTCCTATGAACACC
GTGGATTTTGGCCATGTGACCGAGGAGTGGCGCGATCTCCAGAGCGCTGAGAAAGAAGAGCAAGAGAAAC
TGGGTGACATCTGCTTCTCCCTCCGCTACGTCCCTACTGCCGGCAAACTGACTGTTGTCATTCTGGAAGC
CAAGAACCTGAAGAAGATGGGTGTGGGTGGCTTATCTGATCCCTACGTGAAGATTCACCTGATGCAGAAC
GGTAAGAGGCTGAAGAAGAAAAAGACGACGATTAAGAAGAACACACTCAACCCCTACTACAACGAGTCCT
TCAGCTTTGAAGTTCCGTTCGAGCAAATCCAGAAAGTGCAAGTGGTGGTAACTGTTTTGGACTATGACAA
GATTGGCAAGAACGACGCCATCGGCAAAGTCTTCGTTGGTTACAACAGCACTGGGGCGGAGCTGCGACAC
TGGTCAGACATGCTGGCCAACCCCCGGCGACCCATCGCACAGTGGCACACTCTGCAGGTAGAGGAGGAGG
TTGATGCCATGCTGGCTGTCAAGAAGTAAGAATTCATCGTGACTGACTGACGATCTGCCTCGCGCGTTTC
GGTGATGACGGTGAAAACCTCTGACACATGCAGCTCCCGGAGACGGTCACAGCTTGTCTGTAAGCGGATG
CCGGGAGCAGACAAGCCCGTCAGGGCGCGTCAGCGGGTGTTGGCGGGTGTCGGGGCGCAGCCATGACCCA
GTCACGTAGCGATAGCGGAGTGTATAATTCTTGAAGACGAAAGGGCCTCGTGATACGCCTATTTTTATAG
GTTAATGTCATGATAATAATGGTTTCTTAGACGTCAGGTGGCACTTTTCGGGGAAATGTGCGCGGAACCC
CTATTTGTTTATTTTTCTAAATACATTCAAATATGTATCCGCTCATGAGACAATAACCCTGATAAATGCT
TCAATAATATTGAAAAAGGAAGAGTATGAGTATTCAACATTTCCGTGTCGCCCTTATTCCCTTTTTTGCG
GCATTTTGCCTTCCTGTTTTTGCTCACCCAGAAACGCTGGTGAAAGTAAAAGATGCTGAAGATCAGTTGG
GTGCACGAGTGGGTTACATCGAACTGGATCTCAACAGCGGTAAGATCCTTGAGAGTTTTCGCCCCGAAGA
ACGTTTTCCAATGATGAGCACTTTTAAAGTTCTGCTATGTGGCGCGGTATTATCCCGTGTTGACGCCGGG
CAAGAGCAACTCGGTCGCCGCATACACTATTCTCAGAATGACTTGGTTGAGTACTCACCAGTCACAGAAA
AGCATCTTACGGATGGCATGACAGTAAGAGAATTATGCAGTGCTGCCATAACCATGAGTGATAACACTGC
GGCCAACTTACTTCTGACAACGATCGGAGGACCGAAGGAGCTAACCGCTTTTTTGCACAACATGGGGGAT
CATGTAACTCGCCTTGATCGTTGGGAACCGGAGCTGAATGAAGCCATACCAAACGACGAGCGTGACACCA
CGATGCCTGCAGCAATGGCAACAACGTTGCGCAAACTATTAACTGGCGAACTACTTACTCTAGCTTCCCG
GCAACAATTAATAGACTGGATGGAGGCGGATAAAGTTGCAGGACCACTTCTGCGCTCGGCCCTTCCGGCT
GGCTGGTTTATTGCTGATAAATCTGGAGCCGGTGAGCGTGGGTCTCGCGGTATCATTGCAGCACTGGGGC
CAGATGGTAAGCCCTCCCGTATCGTAGTTATCTACACGACGGGGAGTCAGGCAACTATGGATGAACGAAA
TAGACAGATCGCTGAGATAGGTGCCTCACTGATTAAGCATTGGTAACTGTCAGACCAAGTTTACTCATAT
ATACTTTAGATTGATTTAAAACTTCATTTTTAATTTAAAAGGATCTAGGTGAAGATCCTTTTTGATAATC
TCATGACCAAAATCCCTTAACGTGAGTTTTCGTTCCACTGAGCGTCAGACCCCGTAGAAAAGATCAAAGG
ATCTTCTTGAGATCCTTTTTTTCTGCGCGTAATCTGCTGCTTGCAAACAAAAAAACCACCGCTACCAGCG
GTGGTTTGTTTGCCGGATCAAGAGCTACCAACTCTTTTTCCGAAGGTAACTGGCTTCAGCAGAGCGCAGA
TACCAAATACTGTCCTTCTAGTGTAGCCGTAGTTAGGCCACCACTTCAAGAACTCTGTAGCACCGCCTAC
ATACCTCGCTCTGCTAATCCTGTTACCAGTGGCTGCTGCCAGTGGCGATAAGTCGTGTCTTACCGGGTTG
GACTCAAGACGATAGTTACCGGATAAGGCGCAGCGGTCGGGCTGAACGGGGGGTTCGTGCACACAGCCCA
GCTTGGAGCGAACGACCTACACCGAACTGAGATACCTACAGCGTGAGCTATGAGAAAGCGCCACGCTTCC
CGAAGGGAGAAAGGCGGACAGGTATCCGGTAAGCGGCAGGGTCGGAACAGGAGAGCGCACGAGGGAGCTT
CCAGGGGGAAACGCCTGGTATCTTTATAGTCCTGTCGGGTTTCGCCACCTCTGACTTGAGCGTCGATTTT
TGTGATGCTCGTCAGGGGGGCGGAGCCTATGGAAAAACGCCAGCAACGCGGCCTTTTTACGGTTCCTGGC
CTTTTGCTGGCCTTTTGCTCACATGTTCTTTCCTGCGTTATCCCCTGATTCTGTGGATAACCGTATTACC
GCCTTTGAGTGAGCTGATACCGCTCGCCGCAGCCGAACGACCGAGCGCAGCGAGTCAGTGAGCGAGGAAG
CGGAAGAGCGCCTGATGCGGTATTTTCTCCTTACGCATCTGTGCGGTATTTCACACCGCATAAATTCCGA
CACCATCGAATGGCGCAAAACCTTTCGCGGTATGGCATGATAGCGCCCGGAAGAGAGTCAATTCAGGGTG
GTGAATGTGAAACCAGTAACGTTATACGATGTCGCAGAGTATGCCGGTGTCTCTTATCAGACCGTTTCCC
GCGTGGTGAACCAGGCCAGCCACGTTTCTGCGAAAACGCGGGAAAAAGTGGAAGCGGCGATGGCGGAGCT
GAATTACATTCCCAACCGCGTGGCACAACAACTGGCGGGCAAACAGTCGTTGCTGATTGGCGTTGCCACC
TCCAGTCTGGCCCTGCACGCGCCGTCGCAAATTGTCGCGGCGATTAAATCTCGCGCCGATCAACTGGGTG
CCAGCGTGGTGGTGTCGATGGTAGAACGAAGCGGCGTCGAAGCCTGTAAAGCGGCGGTGCACAATCTTCT
CGCGCAACGCGTCAGTGGGCTGATCATTAACTATCCGCTGGATGACCAGGATGCCATTGCTGTGGAAGCT
GCCTGCACTAATGTTCCGGCGTTATTTCTTGATGTCTCTGACCAGACACCCATCAACAGTATTATTTTCT
CCCATGAAGACGGTACGCGACTGGGCGTGGAGCATCTGGTCGCATTGGGTCACCAGCAAATCGCGCTGTT
AGCGGGCCCATTAAGTTCTGTCTCGGCGCGTCTGCGTCTGGCTGGCTGGCATAAATATCTCACTCGCAAT
CAAATTCAGCCGATAGCGGAACGGGAAGGCGACTGGAGTGCCATGTCCGGTTTTCAACAAACCATGCAAA
TGCTGAATGAGGGCATCGTTCCCACTGCGATGCTGGTTGCCAACGATCAGATGGCGCTGGGCGCAATGCG
CGCCATTACCGAGTCCGGGCTGCGCGTTGGTGCGGATATCTCGGTAGTGGGATACGACGATACCGAAGAC
AGCTCATGTTATATCCCGCCGTTAACCACCATCAAACAGGATTTTCGCCTGCTGGGGCAAACCAGCGTGG
ACCGCTTGCTGCAACTCTCTCAGGGCCAGGCGGTGAAGGGCAATCAGCTGTTGCCCGTCTCACTGGTGAA
AAGAAAAACCACCCTGGCGCCCAATACGCAAACCGCCTCTCCCCGCGCGTTGGCCGATTCATTAATGCAG
CTGGCACGACAGGTTTCCCGACTGGAAAGCGGGCAGTGAGCGCAACGCAATTAATGTAAGTTAGCTCACT
CATTAGGCACCCCAGGCTTTACACTTTATGCTTCCGGCTCGTATGTTGTGTGGAATTGTGAGCGGATAAC
AATTTCACACAGGAAACAGCTATGACCATGATTACGGATTCACTGGCCGTCGTTTTACAACGTCGTGACT
GGGAAAACCCTGGCGTTACCCAACTTAATCGCCTTGCAGCACATCCCCCTTTCGCCAGCTGGCGTAATAG
CGAAGAGGCCCGCACCGATCGCCCTTCCCAACAGTTGCGCAGCCTGAATGGCGAATGGCGCTTTGCCTGG
TTTCCGGCACCAGAAGCGGTGCCGGAAAGCTGGCTGGAGTGCGATCTTCCTGAGGCCGATACTGTCGTCG
TCCCCTCAAACTGGCAGATGCACGGTTACGATGCGCCCATCTACACCAACGTGACCTATCCCATTACGGT
CAATCCGCCGTTTGTTCCCACGGAGAATCCGACGGGTTGTTACTCGCTCACATTTAATGTTGATGAAAGC
TGGCTACAGGAAGGCCAGACGCGAATTATTTTTGATGGCGTTGGAATT
